Addgene plasmid #17465: pE5c
Purpose: (Empty Backbone) modified pENTR vector for C-terminal ECFP tag fusion with your gene of interest
Depositing lab: Giovanna Benvenuto. Depositing organization: Stazione Zoologica Anton Dohrn. Publication: A modified Gateway cloning strategy for overexpressing tagged proteins in plants. Dubin MJ, Bowler C, Benvenuto G. Plant Methods. 2008 Jan 22. 4(1):3. 10.1186/1746-4811-4-3 PubMed 18211686.
Backbone
  Vector backbone: pENTR1A
  Backbone manufacturer: Invitrogen
  Backbone size (bp): 3023
  Modifications to backbone: A short cloning site region and stop codon replaced ccdB gene in pENTR1A. Inserted ECFP tag
  Vector type: Mammalian Expression, Bacterial Expression, Yeast Expression, Insect Expression, Plant Expression ; modified Gateway Entry vector
Growth in bacteria
  Bacterial resistance: Kanamycin, 50 μg/mL
  Growth temperature: 37°C
  Growth strain: DH5alpha
  Copy number: High Copy
Gene/Insert
  Gene/Insert name: None
  Tag / fusion protein: ECFP (C terminal on backbone)
  Cloning method: Gateway Cloning
  Sequencing primers: 5′ pENTR-F (5'-CTACAAACTCTTCCTGTTAGTTAG-3'); 3′ pENTR-R (5'-ATGGCTCATAACACCCCTTG-3')
Terms and licenses: Academic/Nonprofit Terms; Industry Terms: Not Available to Industry
Depositor comments: Part of a modified Gateway Entry vector system for generating epitope tagged constructs. Clone your gene of interest into this vector using the BamHI and NotI cloning sites to obtain a C-terminal ECFP tagged Entry vector. The resulting Entry vector can be recombined into Gateway Destination vectors for bacteria, insect mammalian, plant or yeast expression via the Gateway LR reaction. The tag is present in the Entry cassette to avoid the presence of att-derived protein linker sequences between the tag and gene or interest corresponding to the attB recombination site. A stop codon is already present within the vector (see plasmid map). GenBank accession number: EU344826
How to cite: pE5c was a gift from Giovanna Benvenuto (Addgene plasmid # 17465 ; http://n2t.net/addgene:17465 ; RRID:Addgene_17465)
