[The description below was written by a language model from this plasmid's Addgene catalogue record and pLannotate feature annotations shown in this document.]
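Description:
pE5c is an empty Gateway Entry vector derived from pENTR1A, built so that a gene of interest can be fused at its C-terminus to enhanced cyan fluorescent protein (ECFP). In this 3,023 bp plasmid the ccdB counter-selection gene of the parent vector has been replaced by a short cloning site region, the ECFP coding sequence and a stop codon. It is propagated in E. coli as a high-copy plasmid from a ColE1/pUC-type origin and selected with kanamycin through an aph(3')-Ia resistance gene. The annotation also reports a very short RSF origin fragment, which is probably only a partial match rather than a second functional origin. The rrnB T1 and T2 transcription terminators lie upstream of the Entry cassette, where they insulate it from read-through transcription coming from the backbone.

The cassette is bounded by attL1 and attL2, with the cloning region just after attL1 and the mammalian codon-optimized ECFP open reading frame ahead of attL2. A gene lacking its own stop codon is inserted in frame using the BamHI and NotI sites. An LR recombination reaction then transfers the whole gene–ECFP fusion into a Gateway Destination vector. The Entry vector has no annotated promoter for the fusion, so expression depends on the Destination vector, which can be chosen for bacterial, yeast, insect, mammalian or plant hosts. Placing the tag inside the att-flanked cassette means that no linker peptide encoded by the attB recombination site separates the tag from the protein of interest. pE5c belongs to a set of modified Entry vectors developed for overexpressing tagged proteins, particularly in plants.
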