Features (pLannotate 1.2.2; 8 found; start..end, strand, type, name):
      1..46      +  rep_origin     RSF ori (fragment): Plasmids containing the RSF 1030 origin of replication can be propagated in E. coli cells that contain additional plasmids with compatible origins.
    106..149     -  terminator     rrnB T1 terminator: Escherichia coli rrnB; transcription terminator T1 from the E. coli rrnB gene
    281..308     +  terminator     rrnB T2 terminator: transcription terminator T2 from the E. coli rrnB gene
    358..457     +  protein_bind   attL1: mutant version of attL; recombination site for the Gateway® LR reaction LR Clonase™
    518..1237    +  CDS            ECFP: enhanced CFP mammalian codon-optimized
   1252..1351    -  protein_bind   attL2: mutant version of attL; recombination site for the Gateway® LR reaction LR Clonase™
   1474..2283    +  CDS            KanR: aminoglycoside phosphotransferase; aph(3')-Ia; confers resistance to kanamycin in bacteria or G418 (Geneticin®) in eukaryotes
   2373..2961    +  rep_origin     ori: high-copy-number ColE1/pMB1/pBR322/pUC origin of replication
>Addgene plasmid #17465 | pE5c | depositor full sequence | sequence record 8633 | Author sequence
CTTTCCTGCGTTATCCCCTGATTCTGTGGATAACCGTATTACCGCTAGCATGGATCTCGGGGACGTCTAA
CTACTAAGCGAGAGTAGGGAACTGCCAGGCATCAAATAAAACGAAAGGCTCAGTCGGAAGACTGGGCCTT
TCGTTTTATCTGTTGTTTGTCGGTGAACGCTCTCCTGAGTAGGACAAATCCGCCGGGAGCGGATTTGAAC
GTTGTGAAGCAACGGCCCGGAGGGTGGCGGGCAGGACGCCCGCCATAAACTGCCAGGCATCAAACTAAGC
AGAAGGCCATCCTGACGGATGGCCTTTTTGCGTTTCTACAAACTCTTCCTGTTAGTTAGTTACTTAAGCT
CGGGCCCCAAATAATGATTTTATTTTGACTGATAGTGACCTGTTCGTTGCAACAAATTGATAAGCAATGC
TTTTTTATAATGCCAACTTTGTACAAAAAAGCAGGCTTTAAAGGAACCAATTCAGTCGACTGGATCCGGT
ACAGATTTCGGACATGCGGCCGCACCTATGGTGAGCAAGGGCGAGGAGCTGTTCACCGGGGTGGTGCCCA
TCCTGGTCGAGCTGGACGGCGACGTAAACGGCCACAAGTTCAGCGTGTCCGGCGAGGGCGAGGGCGATGC
CACCTACGGCAAGCTGACCCTGAAGTTCATCTGCACCACCGGCAAGCTGCCCGTGCCCTGGCCCACCCTC
GTGACCACCCTGACCTGGGGCGTGCAGTGCTTCAGCCGCTACCCCGACCACATGAAGCAGCACGACTTCT
TCAAGTCCGCCATGCCCGAAGGCTACGTCCAGGAGCGCACCATCTTCTTCAAGGACGACGGCAACTACAA
GACCCGCGCCGAGGTGAAGTTCGAGGGCGACACCCTGGTGAACCGCATCGAGCTGAAGGGCATCGACTTC
AAGGAGGACGGCAACATCCTGGGGCACAAGCTGGAGTACAACTACATCAGCCACAACGTCTATATCACCG
CCGACAAGCAGAAGAACGGCATCAAGGCCAACTTCAAGATCCGCCACAACATCGAGGACGGCAGCGTGCA
GCTCGCCGACCACTACCAGCAGAACACCCCCATCGGCGACGGCCCCGTGCTGCTGCCCGACAACCACTAC
CTGAGCACCCAGTCCGCCCTGAGCAAAGACCCCAACGAGAAGCGCGATCACATGGTCCTGCTGGAGTTCG
TGACCGCCGCCGGGATCACTCTCGGCATGGACGAGCTGTACAAGTAACTCGAGATATCTAGACCCAGCTT
TCTTGTACAAAGTTGGCATTATAAGAAAGCATTGCTTATCAATTTGTTGCAACGAACAGGTCACTATCAG
TCAAAATAAAATCATTATTTGCCATCCAGCTGCAGCTCTGGCCCGTGTCTCAAAATCTCTGATGTTACAT
TGCACAAGATAAAAATATATCATCATGAACAATAAAACTGTCTGCTTACATAAACAGTAATACAAGGGGT
GTTATGAGCCATATTCAACGGGAAACGTCGAGGCCGCGATTAAATTCCAACATGGATGCTGATTTATATG
GGTATAAATGGGCTCGCGATAATGTCGGGCAATCAGGTGCGACAATCTATCGCTTGTATGGGAAGCCCGA
TGCGCCAGAGTTGTTTCTGAAACATGGCAAAGGTAGCGTTGCCAATGATGTTACAGATGAGATGGTCAGA
CTAAACTGGCTGACGGAATTTATGCCTCTTCCGACCATCAAGCATTTTATCCGTACTCCTGATGATGCAT
GGTTACTCACCACTGCGATCCCCGGAAAAACAGCATTCCAGGTATTAGAAGAATATCCTGATTCAGGTGA
AAATATTGTTGATGCGCTGGCAGTGTCCCTGCGCCGGTTGCATTCGATTCCTGTTTGTAATTGTCCTTTT
AACAGCGATCGCGTATTTCGTCTCGCTCAGGCGCAATCACGAATGAATAACGGTTTGGTTGATGCGAGTG
ATTTTGATGACGAGCGTAATGGCTGGCCTGTTGAACAAGTCTGGAAAGAAATGCATAAACTTTTGCCATT
CTCACCGGATTCAGTCGTCACTCATGGTGATTTCTCACTTGATAACCTTATTTTTGACGAGGGGAAATTA
ATAGGTTGTATTGATGTTGGACGAGTCGGAATCGCAGACCGATACCAGGATCTTGCCATCCTATGGAACT
GCCTCGGTGAGTTTTCTCCTTCATTACAGAAACGGCTTTTTCAAAAATATGGTATTGATAATCCTGATAT
GAATAAATTGCAGTTTCATTTGATGCTCGATGAGTTTTTCTAATCAGAATTGGTTAATTGGTTGTAACAT
TATTCAGATTGGGCCCCGTTCCACTGAGCGTCAGACCCGGTAGAAAAGATCAAAGGATCTTCTTGAGATC
CTTTTTTTCTGCGCGTAATCTGCTGCTTGCAAACAAAAAAACCACCGCTACCAGCGGTGGTTTGTTTGCC
GGATCAAGAGCTACCAACTCTTTTTCCGAAGGTAACTGGCTTCAGCAGAGCGCAGATACCAAATACTGTT
CTTCTAGTGTAGCCGTAGTTAGGCCACCACTTCAAGAACTCTGTAGCACCGCCTACATACCTCGCTCTGC
TAATCCTGTTACCAGTGGCTGCTGCCAGTGGCGATAAGTCGTGTCTTACCGGGTTGGACTCAAGACGATA
GTTACCGGATAAGGCGCAGCGGTCGGGCTGAACGGGGGGTTCGTGCACACAGCCCAGCTTGGAGCGAACG
ACCTACACCGAACTGAGATACCTACAGCGTGAGCTATGAGAAAGCGCCACGCTTCCCGAAGGGAGAAAGG
CGGACAGGTATCCGGTAAGCGGCAGGGTCGGAACAGGAGAGCGCACGAGGGAGCTTCCAGGGGGAAACGC
CTGGTATCTTTATAGTCCTGTCGGGTTTCGCCACCTCTGACTTGAGCGTCGATTTTTGTGATGCTCGTCA
GGGGGGCGGAGCCTATGGAAAAACGCCAGCAACGCGGCCTTTTTACGGTTCCTGGCCTTTTGCTGGCCTT
TTGCTCACATGTT
