>Addgene plasmid #17465 | pE5c | addgene partial sequence | sequence record 23339 | 17465 with pENTR-F
CTACTGGGCCAATATGATTTTATTTTGACTGATAGTGACCTGTTCGTTGCAACAAATTGATAAGCAATGC
TTTTTTATAATGCCAACTTTGTACAAAAAAGCAGGCTTTAAAGGAACCAATTCAGTCGACTGGATCCGGT
ACAGATTTCGGACATGCGGCCGCACCTATGGTGAGCAAGGGCGAGGAGCTGTTCACCGGGGTGGTGCCCA
TCCTGGTCGAGCTGGACGGCGACGTAAACGGCCACAAGTTCAGCGTGTCCGGCGAGGGCGAGGGCGATGC
CACCTACGGCAAGCTGACCCTGAAGTTCATCTGCACCACCGGCAAGCTGCCCGTGCCCTGGCCCACCCTC
GTGACCACCCTGACCTGGGGCGTGCAGTGCTTCAGCCGCTACCCCGACCACATGAAGCAGCACGACTTCT
TCAAGTCCGCCATGCCCGAAGGCTACGTCCAGGAGCGCACCATCTTCTTCAAGGACGACGGCAACTACAA
GACCCGCGCCGAGGTGAAGTTCGAGGGCGACACCCTGGTGAACCGCATCGAGCTGAAGGGCATCGACTTC
AAGGAGGACGGCAACATCCTGGGGCACAAGCTGGAGTACAACTACATCAGCCACAACGTCTATATCACCG
CCGACAAGCAGAAGAACGGCATCAGATAA
